>Addgene plasmid #82178 | pDONR223_RAC1_p.Q61L | addgene full sequence | sequence record 163904 | Addgene NGS result
GGCAGTTCCCTACTCTCGCGTTAACGCTAGCATGGATGTTTTCCCAGTCACGACGTTGTAAAACGACGGC
CAGTCTTAAGCTCGGGCCCCAAATAATGATTTTATTTTGACTGATAGTGACCTGTTCGTTGCAACAAATT
GATGAGCAATGCTTTTTTATAATGCCAACTTTGTACAAAAAAGTTGGCACCATGCAGGCCATCAAGTGTG
TGGTGGTGGGAGACGGAGCTGTAGGTAAAACTTGCCTACTGATCAGTTACACAACCAATGCATTTCCTGG
AGAATATATCCCTACTGTCTTTGACAATTATTCTGCCAATGTTATGGTAGATGGAAAACCGGTGAATCTG
GGCTTATGGGATACAGCTGGACTAGAAGATTATGACAGATTACGCCCCCTATCCTATCCGCAAACAGATG
TGTTCTTAATTTGCTTTTCCCTTGTGAGTCCTGCATCATTTGAAAATGTCCGTGCAAAGTGGTATCCTGA
GGTGCGGCACCACTGTCCCAACACTCCCATCATCCTAGTGGGAACTAAACTTGATCTTAGGGATGATAAA
GACACGATCGAGAAACTGAAGGAGAAGAAGCTGACTCCCATCACCTATCCGCAGGGTCTAGCCATGGCTA
AGGAGATTGGTGCTGTAAAATACCTGGAGTGCTCGGCGCTCACACAGCGAGGCCTCAAGACAGTGTTTGA
CGAAGCGATCCGAGCAGTCCTCTGCCCGCCTCCCGTGAAGAAGAGGAAGAGAAAATGCCTGCTGTTGTAA
TTGCCAACTTTCTTGTACAAAGTTGGCATTATAAGAAAGCATTGCTTATCAATTTGTTGCAACGAACAGG
TCACTATCAGTCAAAATAAAATCATTATTTGCCATCCAGCTGATATCCCCTATAGTGAGTCGTATTACAT
GGTCATAGCTGTTTCCTGGCAGCTCTGGCCCGTGTCTCAAAATCTCTGATGTTACATTGCACAAGATAAA
AATATATCATCATGCCTCCTCTAGACCAGCCAGGACAGAAATGCCTCGACTTCGCTGCTACCCAAGGTTG
CCGGGTGACGCACACCGTGGAAACGGATGAAGGCACGAACCCAGTGGACATAAGCCTGTTCGGTTCGTAA
GCTGTAATGCAAGTAGCGTATGCGCTCACGCAACTGGTCCAGAACCTTGACCGAACGCAGCGGTGGTAAC
GGCGCAGTGGCGGTTTTCATGGCTTGTTATGACTGTTTTTTTGGGGTACAGTCTATGCCTCGGGCATCCA
AGCAGCAAGCGCGTTACGCCGTGGGTCGATGTTTGATGTTATGGAGCAGCAACGATGTTACGCAGCAGGG
CAGTCGCCCTAAAACAAAGTTAAACATTATGAGGGAAGCGGTGATCGCCGAAGTATCGACTCAACTATCA
GAGGTAGTTGGCGTCATCGAGCGCCATCTCGAACCGACGTTGCTGGCCGTACATTTGTACGGCTCCGCAG
TGGATGGCGGCCTGAAGCCACACAGTGATATTGATTTGCTGGTTACGGTGACCGTAAGGCTTGATGAAAC
AACGCGGCGAGCTTTGATCAACGACCTTTTGGAAACTTCGGCTTCCCCTGGAGAGAGCGAGATTCTCCGC
GCTGTAGAAGTCACCATTGTTGTGCACGACGACATCATTCCGTGGCGTTATCCAGCTAAGCGCGAACTGC
AATTTGGAGAATGGCAGCGCAATGACATTCTTGCAGGTATCTTCGAGCCAGCCACGATCGACATTGATCT
GGCTATCTTGCTGACAAAAGCAAGAGAACATAGCGTTGCCTTGGTAGGTCCAGCGGCGGAGGAACTCTTT
GATCCGGTTCCTGAACAGGATCTATTTGAGGCGCTAAATGAAACCTTAACGCTATGGAACTCGCCGCCCG
ACTGGGCTGGCGATGAGCGAAATGTAGTGCTTACGTTGTCCCGCATTTGGTACAGCGCAGTAACCGGCAA
AATCGCGCCGAAGGATGTCGCTGCCGACTGGGCAATGGAGCGCCTGCCGGCCCAGTATCAGCCCGTCATA
CTTGAAGCTAGACAGGCTTATCTTGGACAAGAAGAAGATCGCTTGGCCTCGCGCGCAGATCAGTTGGAAG
AATTTGTCCACTACGTGAAAGGCGAGATCACCAAGGTAGTCGGCAAATAACCCTCGAGCCACCCATGACC
AAAATCCCTTAACGTGAGTTACGCGTCGTTCCACTGAGCGTCAGACCCCGTAGAAAAGATCAAAGGATCT
TCTTGAGATCCTTTTTTTCTGCGCGTAATCTGCTGCTTGCAAACAAAAAAACCACCGCTACCAGCGGTGG
TTTGTTTGCCGGATCAAGAGCTACCAACTCTTTTTCCGAAGGTAACTGGCTTCAGCAGAGCGCAGATACC
AAATACTGTTCTTCTAGTGTAGCCGTAGTTAGGCCACCACTTCAAGAACTCTGTAGCACCGCCTACATAC
CTCGCTCTGCTAATCCTGTTACCAGTGGCTGCTGCCAGTGGCGATAAGTCGTGTCTTACCGGGTTGGACT
CAAGACGATAGTTACCGGATAAGGCGCAGCGGTCGGGCTGAACGGGGGGTTCGTGCACACAGCCCAGCTT
GGAGCGAACGACCTACACCGAACTGAGATACCTACAGCGTGAGCTATGAGAAAGCGCCACGCTTCCCGAA
GGGAGAAAGGCGGACAGGTATCCGGTAAGCGGCAGGGTCGGAACAGGAGAGCGCACGAGGGAGCTTCCAG
GGGGAAACGCCTGGTATCTTTATAGTCCTGTCGGGTTTCGCCACCTCTGACTTGAGCGTCGATTTTTGTG
ATGCTCGTCAGGGGGGCGGAGCCTATGGAAAAACGCCAGCAACGCGGCCTTTTTACGGTTCCTGGCCTTT
TGCTGGCCTTTTGCTCACATGTTCTTTCCTGCGTTATCCCCTGATTCTGTGGATAACCGTATTACCGCCT
TTGAGTGAGCTGATACCGCTCGCCGCAGCCGAACGACCGAGCGCAGCGAGTCAGTGAGCGAGGAAGCGGA
AGAGCGCCCAATACGCAAACCGCCTCTCCCCGCGCGTTGGCCGATTCATTAATGCAGCTGGCACGACAGG
TTTCCCGACTGGAAAGCGGGCAGTGAGCGCAACGCAATTAATACGCGTACCGCTAGCCAGGAAGAGTTTG
TAGAAACGCAAAAAGGCCATCCGTCAGGATGGCCTTCTGCTTAGTTTGATGCCTGGCAGTTTATGGCGGG
CGTCCTGCCCGCCACCCTCCGGGCCGTTGCTTCACAACGTTCAAATCCGCTCCCGGCGGATTTGTCCTAC
TCAGGAGAGCGTTCACCGACAAACAACAGATAAAACGAAAGGCCCAGTCTTCCGACTGAGCCTTTCGTTT
TATTTGATGCCT
Features (pLannotate 1.2.2; 12 found; start..end, strand, type, name):
     38..74      -  CDS            lacZα (fragment): LacZα fragment of β-galactosidase; lacZ fragment
     91..186     +  protein_bind   attL3: mutant version of attL; recombination site for the Gateway® LR reaction LR Clonase™
    192..770     +  CDS            Rac1 (Q61L): constitutively active mutant of human Rac family small GTPase 1
    775..870     -  protein_bind   attL3: mutant version of attL; recombination site for the Gateway® LR reaction LR Clonase™
    889..907     -  promoter       T7 promoter: promoter for bacteriophage T7 RNA polymerase
   1097..1120    +  promoter       Pc promoter (fragment): intI1 (promoter lies within the coding sequence); class 1 integron promoter
   1296..1352    +  CDS            GmR (fragment): gentamycin acetyltransferase; aacC1; confers resistance to gentamycin
   1359..2150    +  CDS            SmR: aminoglycoside adenylyltransferase (Murphy, 1985); aadA; confers resistance to spectinomycin and streptomycin
   2243..2831    +  rep_origin     ori: high-copy-number ColE1/pMB1/pBR322/pUC origin of replication
   3014..3106    +  CDS            lacI (fragment): lac repressor; lacI; The lac repressor binds to the lac operator to inhibit transcription in E. coli. This inhibition can be relieved by adding lactose or isopropyl-β-D-thiogalactopyranoside (IPTG).
   3161..3188    -  terminator     rrnB T2 terminator: transcription terminator T2 from the E. coli rrnB gene
   3320..3363    +  terminator     rrnB T1 terminator: Escherichia coli rrnB; transcription terminator T1 from the E. coli rrnB gene
