[The description below was written by a language model from this plasmid's Addgene catalogue record and pLannotate feature annotations shown in this document.]
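Description:
pDONR223_RAC1_p.Q61L is a Gateway entry clone built on the Invitrogen pDONR223 backbone, carrying the human RAC1 open reading frame with the Q61L substitution. It is a small bacterial plasmid of about 3.4 kb, propagated in E. coli from a high-copy ColE1/pUC-type origin and selected with spectinomycin through the aadA (SmR) aminoglycoside adenylyltransferase gene. That gene appears to be driven by the integron-derived Pc promoter fragment annotated upstream. Short lacZα, lacI and gentamicin-resistance fragments in the feature table are backbone remnants rather than functional genes. The rrnB T1 and T2 terminators sit upstream of the cloning region, where they help insulate it from read-through transcription.

The RAC1 coding sequence is flanked on both sides by attL recombination sites. The annotation software labels both as attL3. These sites allow the ORF to be moved by an LR Clonase reaction into any compatible Gateway destination vector. The insert has no promoter of its own, so the plasmid serves as a shuttle and source clone, not an expression construct. A T7 promoter lies just outside the downstream att site, oriented toward the insert on the opposite strand. The clone is in the "closed" configuration, with a stop codon directly after the ORF, so it suits native or N-terminally tagged expression but not C-terminal fusions. Q61L is annotated as a constitutively active form of this Rac family small GTPase. The plasmid belongs to the Target Accelerator Plasmid Collection, which was assembled for systematic functional testing of cancer-associated alleles, including morphological profiling studies.
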