Addgene plasmid #82178: pDONR223_RAC1_p.Q61L
Purpose: Gateway Donor vector containing RAC1 , part of the Target Accelerator Plasmid Collection.
Depositing lab: Jesse Boehm & William Hahn & David Root. Depositing organization: Broad Institute. Publication: Systematic Functional Interrogation of Rare Cancer Variants Identifies Oncogenic Alleles. Kim E, Ilic N, Shrestha Y, Zou L, Kamburov A, Zhu C, Yang X, Lubonja R, Tran N, Nguyen C, Lawrence MS, Piccioni F, Bagul M, Doench JG, Chouinard CR, Wu X, Hogstrom L, Natoli T, Tamayo P, Horn H, Corsello SM, Lage K, Root DE, Subramanian A, Golub TR, Getz G, Boehm JS, Hahn WC. Cancer Discov. 2016 Jul;6(7):714-26. doi: 10.1158/2159-8290.CD-16-0160. Epub 2016 May 4. PubMed 27147599.
Backbone
  Vector backbone: pDONR223
  Backbone manufacturer: Invitrogen
  Backbone size w/o insert (bp): 2790
  Vector type: Gateway Entry vector
Growth in bacteria
  Bacterial resistance: Spectinomycin, 50 μg/mL
  Growth temperature: 37°C
  Growth strain: DH5alpha
  Copy number: High Copy
Gene/Insert
  Gene/Insert name: RAC1
  Species: H. sapiens (human)
  Mutation: Q61L
  GenBank ID: NM_006908.4
  Entrez Gene: RAC1 (a.k.a. MIG5, MRD48, Rac-1, TC-25, p21-Rac1)
  Promoter: None
  Cloning method: Gateway Cloning
  Sequencing primers: 5′ M13pUC-fwd; 3′ M13-Rev
Terms and licenses: Academic/Nonprofit Terms; Industry Terms: Not Available to Industry
Depositor comments: Closed state: stop codon immediately follows insert Supporting reference: Systematic morphological profiling of human gene and allele function via Cell Painting. Rohban MH, et al. Elife. 2017, Mar 18;6. pii: e24060. PubMed PMID 28315521
How to cite: pDONR223_RAC1_p.Q61L was a gift from Jesse Boehm & William Hahn & David Root (Addgene plasmid # 82178 ; http://n2t.net/addgene:82178 ; RRID:Addgene_82178)
