>Addgene plasmid #82178 | pDONR223_RAC1_p.Q61L | depositor partial sequence | sequence record 155549 | Insert sequence
ATGCAGGCCATCAAGTGTGTGGTGGTGGGAGACGGAGCTGTAGGTAAAACTTGCCTACTGATCAGTTACA
CAACCAATGCATTTCCTGGAGAATATATCCCTACTGTCTTTGACAATTATTCTGCCAATGTTATGGTAGA
TGGAAAACCGGTGAATCTGGGCTTATGGGATACAGCTGGACTAGAAGATTATGACAGATTACGCCCCCTA
TCCTATCCGCAAACAGATGTGTTCTTAATTTGCTTTTCCCTTGTGAGTCCTGCATCATTTGAAAATGTCC
GTGCAAAGTGGTATCCTGAGGTGCGGCACCACTGTCCCAACACTCCCATCATCCTAGTGGGAACTAAACT
TGATCTTAGGGATGATAAAGACACGATCGAGAAACTGAAGGAGAAGAAGCTGACTCCCATCACCTATCCG
CAGGGTCTAGCCATGGCTAAGGAGATTGGTGCTGTAAAATACCTGGAGTGCTCGGCGCTCACACAGCGAG
GCCTCAAGACAGTGTTTGACGAAGCGATCCGAGCAGTCCTCTGCCCGCCTCCCGTGAAGAAGAGGAAGAG
AAAATGCCTGCTGTTG
